Addgene plasmid #131003: pAAV-CaMKIIa-GCaMP 6m-p2A-ChRmine-Kv2.1-WPRE
Purpose: bicistronic AAV vector to express GCaMP6m and soma-targeted ChRmine under the control of CamKIIa promoter
Depositing lab: Karl Deisseroth. Depositing organization: Stanford University. Publication: Cortical layer-specific critical dynamics triggering perception. Marshel JH, Kim YS, Machado TA, Quirin S, Benson B, Kadmon J, Raja C, Chibukhchyan A, Ramakrishnan C, Inoue M, Shane JC, McKnight DJ, Yoshizawa S, Kato HE, Ganguli S, Deisseroth K. Science. 2019 Aug 9;365(6453). pii: science.aaw5202. doi: 10.1126/science.aaw5202. Epub 2019 Jul 18. PubMed 31320556.
Backbone
  Vector backbone: pAAV-MCS
  Backbone manufacturer: Stratagene
  Vector type: AAV
Growth in bacteria
  Bacterial resistance: Ampicillin, 100 μg/mL
  Growth temperature: 37°C
  Growth strain: NEB Stable
  Copy number: High Copy
Gene/Insert
  Gene/Insert name: ChRmine
  Species: Tiarina fusus
  GenBank ID: MN194599
  Promoter: CaMKIIa
  Tag / fusion protein: Kv2.1-HA (C terminal on insert)
  Cloning method: Restriction Enzyme; 5′ cloning site BamHI (not destroyed); 3′ cloning site EcoRI (not destroyed)
  Sequencing primers: 5′ CTGGATGCTGACGAAGGCTCG; 3′ GAATACCAGTCAATCTTTCAC
Terms and licenses: Academic/Nonprofit Terms; Industry Terms: Not Available to Industry
How to cite: pAAV-CaMKIIa-GCaMP 6m-p2A-ChRmine-Kv2.1-WPRE was a gift from Karl Deisseroth (Addgene plasmid # 131003 ; http://n2t.net/addgene:131003 ; RRID:Addgene_131003)
