[The description below was written by a language model from this plasmid's Addgene catalogue record and pLannotate feature annotations shown in this document.]
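Description:
pAAV-CaMKIIa-GCaMP 6m-p2A-ChRmine-Kv2.1-WPRE is a 7.9 kb AAV transfer plasmid built on the Stratagene pAAV-MCS backbone, designed for packaging a bicistronic expression cassette into recombinant adeno-associated virus for delivery to neurons. In bacteria it is maintained as a high-copy plasmid through a ColE1/pUC-type origin and selected with ampicillin via the β-lactamase gene; an f1 phage origin is also present. The cassette is flanked by AAV2 inverted terminal repeats, which direct replication and encapsidation of the intervening DNA. The annotation detects the right-hand ITR in full but only short fragments of the left one, which may reflect the difficulty of sequencing and annotating these repeats rather than a true deletion.

Expression is driven by the mouse CaMKIIα promoter, commonly used to favour expression in excitatory neurons. A single open reading frame encodes the genetically encoded calcium indicator GCaMP6m, followed by a P2A ribosome-skipping peptide and then ChRmine, an opsin recorded as originating from Tiarina fusus. The ChRmine coding region itself is not called by the automated feature table, but it corresponds to the unannotated gap between P2A and the downstream fusion parts. ChRmine carries a C-terminal segment of the Kv2.1 (Kcnb1) potassium channel, which restricts the opsin to the soma, plus an HA epitope for immunodetection. A WPRE enhances transcript stability and expression, and the human growth hormone polyadenylation signal terminates the message. Because P2A yields two separate proteins from one transcript, the same cells express both sensor and actuator, which suits all-optical experiments combining calcium imaging with soma-targeted optogenetic stimulation.
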