Features (pLannotate 1.2.2; 18 found; start..end, strand, type, name):
     17..44      +  repeat_region  AAV2 ITR (fragment): inverted terminal repeat of adeno-associated virus serotype 2 inverted
     73..100     +  repeat_region  AAV2 ITR (fragment): inverted terminal repeat of adeno-associated virus serotype 2 inverted
    154..1442    +  promoter       CaMKII promoter: promoter for the mouse calcium/calmodulin-dependent kinase II α subunit
   1462..2716    +  CDS            GCaMP6m (fragment): improved fluorescent protein-based calcium sensor (Chen et al., 2013)
   2732..2787    +  CDS            P2A (fragment): 2A peptide from porcine teschovirus-1 polyprotein Eukaryotic ribosomes fail to insert a peptide bond between the Gly and Pro residues, yielding separate polypeptides.
   3725..3979    +  CDS            Kcnb1 (fragment): KCNB1_RAT - Experimental evidence at protein level: Swiss-Prot protein existence level 1. Voltage-gated potassium channel that mediates transmembrane potassium transport in excitable membranes, primarily in the brain, but also in the pancreas and cardiovascular system. Contributes to the regulation of the action potential (AP) repolarization, duration and frequency of repetitive AP firing in neurons, muscle cells and endocrine cells and plays a role in homeostatic attenuation of electrical excitability throughout the brain (PubMed:10024359, PubMed:10618149, PubMed:12451110, PubMed:17379638, Pu
   3980..4008    +  CDS            3xHA (fragment): three tandem HA epitope tags
   4010..4034    +  misc_feature   MCS (fragment): pBluescript multiple cloning site
   4034..4622    +  misc_feature   WPRE: woodchuck hepatitis virus posttranscriptional regulatory element
   4654..5130    +  polyA_signal   hGH poly(A) signal: human growth hormone polyadenylation signal
   5170..5310    +  repeat_region  AAV2 ITR: inverted terminal repeat of adeno-associated virus serotype 2 inverted
   5315..5366    -  misc_feature   bom (fragment): basis of mobility region from pBR322
   5385..5840    +  rep_origin     f1 ori (sequence partly withheld): f1 bacteriophage origin of replication; arrow indicates direction of (+) strand synthesis
   5841..5890    -  misc_feature   bom (fragment): basis of mobility region from pBR322
   5992..6027    -  CDS            rop (fragment): Rop protein, which maintains plasmids at low copy number; rop
   6122..6226    +  promoter       AmpR promoter: bla
   6227..7087    +  CDS            AmpR: β-lactamase; bla; confers resistance to ampicillin, carbenicillin, and related antibiotics
   7258..7846    +  rep_origin     ori: high-copy-number ColE1/pMB1/pBR322/pUC origin of replication
>Addgene plasmid #131003 | pAAV-CaMKIIa-GCaMP 6m-p2A-ChRmine-Kv2.1-WPRE | addgene full sequence | sequence record 255909 | Addgene NGS Result
CATGTCCTGCAGGCAGCTGCGCGCTCGCTCGCTCACTGAGGCCGCCCGGGCGTCGGGCGACCTTTGGTCG
CCCGGCCTCAGTGAGCGAGCGAGCGCGCAGAGAGGGAGTGGCCAACTCCATCACTAGGGGTTCCTGCGGC
CGCACGCGTTTAACATTATGGCCTTAGGTCACTTCATCTCCATGGGGTTCTTCTTCTGATTTTCTAGAAA
ATGAGATGGGGGTGCAGAGAGCTTCCTCAGTGACCTGCCCAGGGTCACATCAGAAATGTCAGAGCTAGAA
CTTGAACTCAGATTACTAATCTTAAATTCCATGCCTTGGGGGCATGCAAGTACGATATACAGAAGGAGTG
AACTCATTAGGGCAGATGACCAATGAGTTTAGGAAAGAAGAGTCCAGGGCAGGGTACATCTACACCACCC
GCCCAGCCCTGGGTGAGTCCAGCCACGTTCACCTCATTATAGTTGCCTCTCTCCAGTCCTACCTTGACGG
GAAGCACAAGCAGAAACTGGGACAGGAGCCCCAGGAGACCAAATCTTCATGGTCCCTCTGGGAGGATGGG
TGGGGAGAGCTGTGGCAGAGGCCTCAGGAGGGGCCCTGCTGCTCAGTGGTGACAGATAGGGGTGAGAAAG
CAGACAGAGTCATTCCGTCAGCATTCTGGGTCTGTTTGGTACTTCTTCTCACGCTAAGGTGGCGGTGTGA
TATGCACAATGGCTAAAAAGCAGGGAGAGCTGGAAAGAAACAAGGACAGAGACAGAGGCCAAGTCAACCA
GACCAATTCCCAGAGGAAGCAAAGAAACCATTACAGAGACTACAAGGGGGAAGGGAAGGAGAGATGAATT
AGCTTCCCCTGTAAACCTTAGAACCCAGCTGTTGCCAGGGCAACGGGGCAATACCTGTCTCTTCAGAGGA
GATGAAGTTGCCAGGGTAACTACATCCTGTCTTTCTCAAGGACCATCCCAGAATGTGGCACCCACTAGCC
GTTACCATAGCAACTGCCTCTTTGCCCCACTTAATCCCATCCCGTCTGTTAAAAGGGCCCTATAGTTGGA
GGTGGGGGAGGTAGGAAGAGCGATGATCACTTGTGGACTAAGTTTGTTCGCATCCCCTTCTCCAACCCCC
TCAGTACATCACCCTGGGGGAACAGGGTCCACTTGCTCCTGGGCCCACACAGTCCTGCAGTATTGTGTAT
ATAAGGCCAGGGCAAAGAGGAGCAGGTTTTAAAGTGAAAGGCAGGCAGGTGTTGGGGAGGCAGTTACCGG
GGCAACGGGAACAGGGCGTTTCGGAGGTGGTTGCCATGGGGACCTGGATGCTGACGAAGGCTCGCGAGGC
TGTGAGCAGCCACAGTGCCCTGCTCAGAAGCCCCAAGCTCGTCAGTCAAGCCGGTTCTCCGTTTGCACTC
AGGAGCACGGGCAGGCGAGTGGCCCCTAGTTCTGGGGGCAGCTCTAGAGCGGTACCGGATCCGCCACCAT
GGTGGACTCATCACGTCGTAAGTGGAATAAGACAGGTCACGCAGTCAGAGCTATAGGTCGGCTGAGCTCA
CTCGAGAACGTCTATATCAAGGCCGACAAGCAGAAGAACGGCATCAAGGCGAACTTCAAGATCCGCCACA
ACATCGAGGACGGCGGCGTGCAGCTCGCCTACCACTACCAGCAGAACACCCCCATCGGCGACGGCCCCGT
GCTGCTGCCCGACAACCACTACCTGAGCGTGCAGTCCAAACTTTCGAAAGACCCCAACGAGAAGCGCGAT
CACATGGTCCTGCTGGAGTTCGTGACCGCCGCCGGGATCACTCTCGGCATGGACGAGCTGTACAAGGGCG
GTACCGGAGGGAGCATGGTGAGCAAGGGCGAGGAGCTGTTCACCGGGGTGGTGCCCATCCTGGTCGAGCT
GGACGGCGACGTAAACGGCCACAAGTTCAGCGTGTCCGGCGAGGGTGAGGGCGATGCCACCTACGGCAAG
CTGACCCTGAAGTTCATCTGCACCACCGGCAAGCTGCCCGTGCCCTGGCCCACCCTCGTGACCACCCTGA
CCTACGGCGTGCAGTGCTTCAGCCGCTACCCCGACCACATGAAGCAGCACGACTTCTTCAAGTCCGCCAT
GCCCGAAGGCTACATCCAGGAGCGCACCATCTTCTTCAAGGACGACGGCAACTACAAGACCCGCGCCGAG
GTGAAGTTCGAGGGCGACACCCTGGTGAACCGCATCGAGCTGAAGGGCATCGACTTCAAGGAGGACGGCA
ACATCCTGGGGCACAAGCTGGAGTACAACCTGCCGGACCAACTGACTGAAGAGCAGATCGCAGAATTTAA
AGAGGCTTTCTCCCTATTTGACAAGGACGGGGATGGGACAATAACAACCAAGGAGCTGGGGACGGTGATG
CGGTCTCTGGGGCAGAACCCCACAGAAGCAGAGCTGCAGGACATGATCAATGAAGTAGATGCCGACGGTG
ACGGCACAATCGACTTCCCTGAGTTCCTGACAATGATGGCAAGAAAAGGGAGCTACAGGGACACGGAAGA
AGAAATTAGAGAAGCGTTCGGTGTGTTTGATAAGGATGGCAATGGCTACATCAGTGCAGCAGAGCTTCGC
CACGTGATGACAAACCTTGGAGAGAAGTTAACAGATGAAGAGGTTGATGAAATGATCAGGGAAGCAGACA
TCGATGGGGATGGTCAGGTAAACTACGAAGAGTTTGTACAAATGATGACAGCGAAGACTAGTGGCTCCGG
AGCCACGAACTTCTCTCTGTTAAAGCAAGCAGGAGACGTGGAAGAAAACCCCGGTCCCATGGCACACGCA
CCAGGCACCGACCAGATGTTCTACGTGGGCACAATGGACGGCTGGTATCTGGATACCAAGCTGAACTCCG
TGGCCATCGGCGCCCACTGGTCTTGCTTTATCGTGCTGACAATCACCACATTCTACCTGGGCTATGAGTC
CTGGACATCTCGGGGCCCTAGCAAGAGAACCTCCTTTTACGCCGGCTATCAGGAGGAGCAGAACCTGGCC
CTGTTTGTGAATTTCTTTGCCATGCTGAGCTACTTCGGCAAGATCGTGGCCGACACACTGGGCCACAACT
TCGGCGATGTGGGCCCCTTCATCATCGGCTTCGGCAATTACAGGTATGCCGACTACATGCTGACCTGCCC
AATGCTGGTGTACGATCTGCTGTATCAGCTGAGGGCCCCCTATCGCGTGTCTTGTAGCGCCATCATCTTT
GCCATCCTGATGTCTGGCGTGCTGGCCGAGTTCTACGCAGAGGGCGACCCTAGGCTGAGGAATGGCGCCT
ACGCCTGGTATGGCTTTGGCTGTTTCTGGTTTATCTTCGCCTACTCTATCGTGATGAGCATCGTGGCCAA
GCAGTATAGCCGGCTGGCCCAGCTGGCCCAGGATACAGGCGCCGAGCACAGCCTGCACGTGCTGAAGTTC
GCCGTGTTTACCTTCTCCATGCTGTGGATTCTGTTTCCCCTGGTGTGGGCCATCTGCCCTAGAGGCTTCG
GCTGGATCGACGATAACTGGACAGAGGTGGCCCACTGCGTGTGCGACATCGTGGCCAAGTCCTGTTACGG
CTTTGCCCTGGCCCGGTTCAGAAAGACCTATGATGAGGAGCTGTTTCGGCTGCTGGAGCAGCTGGGACAC
GACGAGGATGAGTTCCAGAAGCTGGAGCTGGATATGAGGCTGAGCAGCAATGGCGAGCGCCTGCGGAGAC
TGTCTGCGGCCGCCAAGAGCAGGATCACCAGCGAGGGCGAGTACATCCCCCTGGACCAGATCGACATCAA
CGTGCAGTCCCAGCCCATCCTCAACACCAAGGAGATGGCCCCGCAGAGCAAGCCTCCAGAGGAGCTGGAG
ATGAGCAGCATGCCCAGCCCCGTGGCCCCTCTGCCCGCACGCACGGAGGGCGTCATCGACATGCGGAGCA
TGTCCAGCATTGACAGCTTCATCAGCTGTGCCACGGACTTCCCTGAAGCCACCAGATTCTACCCATACGA
TGTTCCAGATTACGCTTAAGAATTCGATATCAAGCTTATCGATAATCAACCTCTGGATTACAAAATTTGT
GAAAGATTGACTGGTATTCTTAACTATGTTGCTCCTTTTACGCTATGTGGATACGCTGCTTTAATGCCTT
TGTATCATGCTATTGCTTCCCGTATGGCTTTCATTTTCTCCTCCTTGTATAAATCCTGGTTGCTGTCTCT
TTATGAGGAGTTGTGGCCCGTTGTCAGGCAACGTGGCGTGGTGTGCACTGTGTTTGCTGACGCAACCCCC
ACTGGTTGGGGCATTGCCACCACCTGTCAGCTCCTTTCCGGAACTTTCGCTTTCCCCCTCCCTATTGCCA
CGGCGGAACTCATCGCCGCCTGCCTTGCCCGCTGCTGGACAGGGGCTCGGCTGTTGGGCACTGACAATTC
CGTGGTGTTGTCGGGGAAATCATCGTCCTTTCCTTGGCTGCTCGCCTATGTTGCCACCTGGATTCTGCGC
GGGACGTCCTTCTGCTACGTCCCTTCGGCCCTCAATCCAGCGGACCTTCCTTCCCGCGGCCTGCTGCCGG
CTCTGCGGCCTCTTCCGCGTCTTCGCCTTCGCCCTCAGACGAGTCGGATCTCCCTTTGGGCCGCCTCCCC
GCATCGATACCGAGCGCTGCTCGAGAGATCTACGGGTGGCATCCCTGTGACCCCTCCCCAGTGCCTCTCC
TGGCCCTGGAAGTTGCCACTCCAGTGCCCACCAGCCTTGTCCTAATAAAATTAAGTTGCATCATTTTGTC
TGACTAGGTGTCCTTCTATAATATTATGGGGTGGAGGGGGGTGGTATGGAGCAAGGGGCAAGTTGGGAAG
ACAACCTGTAGGGCCTGCGGGGTCTATTGGGAACCAAGCTGGAGTGCAGTGGCACAATCTTGGCTCACTG
CAATCTCCGCCTCCTGGGTTCAAGCGATTCTCCTGCCTCAGCCTCCCGAGTTGTTGGGATTCCAGGCATG
CATGACCAGGCTCAGCTAATTTTTGTTTTTTTGGTAGAGACGGGGTTTCACCATATTGGCCAGGCTGGTC
TCCAACTCCTAATCTCAGGTGATCTACCCACCTTGGCCTCCCAAATTGCTGGGATTACAGGCGTGAACCA
CTGCTCCCTTCCCTGTCCTTCTGATTTTGTAGGTAACCACGTGCGGACCGAGCGGCCGCAGGAACCCCTA
GTGATGGAGTTGGCCACTCCCTCTCTGCGCGCTCGCTCGCTCACTGAGGCCGGGCGACCAAAGGTCGCCC
GACGCCCGGGCTTTGCCCGGGCGGCCTCAGTGAGCGAGCGAGCGCGCAGCTGCCTGCAGGGGCGCCTGAT
GCGGTATTTTCTCCTTACGCATCTGTGCGGTATTTCACACCGCATA
[95 nt withheld, positions 5367-5461]
T
[46 nt withheld, positions 5463-5508]
C
[141 nt withheld, positions 5510-5650]
CCTTTGACGTTGGAGTCCACGTTCTTT
[37 nt withheld, positions 5678-5714]
ACTCTATCTCGGGCTATTCTTTTGATTTATAAGGGATTTTGCCGATTTCGGTCTATTGGTTAAAAAATGA
GCTGATTTAACAAAAATTTAACGCGAATTTTAACAAAATATTAACGTTTACAATTTTATGGTGCACTCTC
AGTACAATCTGCTCTGATGCCGCATAGTTAAGCCAGCCCCGACACCCGCCAACACCCGCTGACGCGCCCT
GACGGGCTTGTCTGCTCCCGGCATCCGCTTACAGACAAGCTGTGACCGTCTCCGGGAGCTGCATGTGTCA
GAGGTTTTCACCGTCATCACCGAAACGCGCGAGACGAAAGGGCCTCGTGATACGCCTATTTTTATAGGTT
AATGTCATGATAATAATGGTTTCTTAGACGTCAGGTGGCACTTTTCGGGGAAATGTGCGCGGAACCCCTA
TTTGTTTATTTTTCTAAATACATTCAAATATGTATCCGCTCATGAGACAATAACCCTGATAAATGCTTCA
ATAATATTGAAAAAGGAAGAGTATGAGTATTCAACATTTCCGTGTCGCCCTTATTCCCTTTTTTGCGGCA
TTTTGCCTTCCTGTTTTTGCTCACCCAGAAACGCTGGTGAAAGTAAAAGATGCTGAAGATCAGTTGGGTG
CACGAGTGGGTTACATCGAACTGGATCTCAACAGCGGTAAGATCCTTGAGAGTTTTCGCCCCGAAGAACG
TTTTCCAATGATGAGCACTTTTAAAGTTCTGCTATGTGGCGCGGTATTATCCCGTATTGACGCCGGGCAA
GAGCAACTCGGTCGCCGCATACACTATTCTCAGAATGACTTGGTTGAGTACTCACCAGTCACAGAAAAGC
ATCTTACGGATGGCATGACAGTAAGAGAATTATGCAGTGCTGCCATAACCATGAGTGATAACACTGCGGC
CAACTTACTTCTGACAACGATCGGAGGACCGAAGGAGCTAACCGCTTTTTTGCACAACATGGGGGATCAT
GTAACTCGCCTTGATCGTTGGGAACCGGAGCTGAATGAAGCCATACCAAACGACGAGCGTGACACCACGA
TGCCTGTAGCAATGGCAACAACGTTGCGCAAACTATTAACTGGCGAACTACTTACTCTAGCTTCCCGGCA
ACAATTAATAGACTGGATGGAGGCGGATAAAGTTGCAGGACCACTTCTGCGCTCGGCCCTTCCGGCTGGC
TGGTTTATTGCTGATAAATCTGGAGCCGGTGAGCGTGGGTCTCGCGGTATCATTGCAGCACTGGGGCCAG
ATGGTAAGCCCTCCCGTATCGTAGTTATCTACACGACGGGGAGTCAGGCAACTATGGATGAACGAAATAG
ACAGATCGCTGAGATAGGTGCCTCACTGATTAAGCATTGGTAACTGTCAGACCAAGTTTACTCATATATA
CTTTAGATTGATTTAAAACTTCATTTTTAATTTAAAAGGATCTAGGTGAAGATCCTTTTTGATAATCTCA
TGACCAAAATCCCTTAACGTGAGTTTTCGTTCCACTGAGCGTCAGACCCCGTAGAAAAGATCAAAGGATC
TTCTTGAGATCCTTTTTTTCTGCGCGTAATCTGCTGCTTGCAAACAAAAAAACCACCGCTACCAGCGGTG
GTTTGTTTGCCGGATCAAGAGCTACCAACTCTTTTTCCGAAGGTAACTGGCTTCAGCAGAGCGCAGATAC
CAAATACTGTTCTTCTAGTGTAGCCGTAGTTAGGCCACCACTTCAAGAACTCTGTAGCACCGCCTACATA
CCTCGCTCTGCTAATCCTGTTACCAGTGGCTGCTGCCAGTGGCGATAAGTCGTGTCTTACCGGGTTGGAC
TCAAGACGATAGTTACCGGATAAGGCGCAGCGGTCGGGCTGAACGGGGGGTTCGTGCACACAGCCCAGCT
TGGAGCGAACGACCTACACCGAACTGAGATACCTACAGCGTGAGCTATGAGAAAGCGCCACGCTTCCCGA
AGGGAGAAAGGCGGACAGGTATCCGGTAAGCGGCAGGGTCGGAACAGGAGAGCGCACGAGGGAGCTTCCA
GGGGGAAACGCCTGGTATCTTTATAGTCCTGTCGGGTTTCGCCACCTCTGACTTGAGCGTCGATTTTTGT
GATGCTCGTCAGGGGGGCGGAGCCTATGGAAAAACGCCAGCAACGCGGCCTTTTTACGGTTCCTGGCCTT
TTGCTGGCCTTTTGCTCA
